Addgene plasmid #209115: pET28a(+)-SUMO-A'
Purpose: Bacterial expression of CC-GEMS ligand SUMO-A'
Depositing lab: Tom de Greef. Depositing organization: Technische Universiteit Eindhoven. Publication: Engineering a scalable and orthogonal platform for synthetic communication in mammalian cells. Makri Pistikou AM, Cremers GAO, Nathalia BL, Meuleman TJ, Bogels BWA, Eijkens BV, de Dreu A, Bezembinder MTH, Stassen OMJA, Bouten CCV, Merkx M, Jerala R, de Greef TFA. Nat Commun. 2023 Nov 2;14(1):7001. doi: 10.1038/s41467-023-42810-5. PubMed 37919273.
Backbone
  Vector backbone: pET28a(+)-PT7
  Vector type: Bacterial Expression
Growth in bacteria
  Bacterial resistance: Kanamycin, 50 μg/mL
  Growth temperature: 37°C
  Growth strain: DH5alpha
  Copy number: High Copy
Gene/Insert
  Gene/Insert name: SUMO-A'
  Species: Synthetic
  Cloning method: Restriction Enzyme; 5′ cloning site unknown (unknown if destroyed)
Terms and licenses: Academic/Nonprofit Terms; Industry Terms: Not Available to Industry
Depositor comments: CC: coiled-coil; GEMS: Generalized Extracellular Molecule Sensor. Please visit https://doi.org/10.1101/2023.01.18.524631 for bioRxiv preprint.
How to cite: pET28a(+)-SUMO-A' was a gift from Tom de Greef (Addgene plasmid # 209115 ; http://n2t.net/addgene:209115 ; RRID:Addgene_209115)
