[The description below was written by a language model from this plasmid's Addgene catalogue record and pLannotate feature annotations shown in this document.]
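Description:
pET28a(+)-SUMO-A' is a 5,739 nt bacterial expression plasmid built on a pET28a(+) backbone for producing SUMO-A', a synthetic protein ligand of the CC-GEMS system (coiled-coil Generalized Extracellular Molecule Sensor). It is maintained in E. coli through a ColE1/pMB1-type origin accompanied by the pBR322 bom site and the rop gene, and is selected with kanamycin through an aph(3')-Ia aminoglycoside phosphotransferase cassette. The catalogue lists it as high copy, although rop normally moderates copy number. An f1 phage origin is also present, and short tetracycline-resistance fragments and a predicted E. coli ORF appear to be backbone remnants rather than functional elements.

The expression cassette follows the standard pET arrangement: a T7 promoter immediately followed by a lac operator, the strong ribosome binding site from T7 gene 10, the open reading frame, and a T7 terminator. The plasmid's own lacI gene supplies repressor, so transcription depends on a host providing T7 RNA polymerase and is relieved by IPTG or lactose. Within the coding region the annotation identifies a short tag fragment that probably corresponds to an N-terminal His stretch, followed by yeast SMT3 (SUMO), commonly used as a solubility-enhancing fusion partner. About 180 nt of unannotated sequence follows, which presumably encodes the A' coiled-coil peptide, though neither the feature table nor the record defines it. A further His-tag fragment lies downstream, probably the vector's C-terminal tag, but the record does not show whether it is in frame with the insert. The stated use is recombinant production of the SUMO-A' ligand, which belongs to a platform for orthogonal synthetic communication in mammalian cells.
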