Features (pLannotate 1.2.2; 20 found; start..end, strand, type, name):
     12..440     +  rep_origin     f1 ori (sequence partly withheld): f1 bacteriophage origin of replication; arrow indicates direction of (+) strand synthesis
    493..550     +  promoter       AmpR promoter (fragment): bla
    559..1374    -  CDS            KanR: aminoglycoside phosphotransferase; aph(3')-Ia; confers resistance to kanamycin in bacteria or G418 (Geneticin®) in eukaryotes
   1496..2084    +  rep_origin     ori: high-copy-number ColE1/pMB1/pBR322/pUC origin of replication
   2270..2409    -  misc_feature   bom: basis of mobility region from pBR322
   2511..2702    -  CDS            rop: Rop protein, which maintains plasmids at low copy number; rop
   2719..3099    +  CDS            YPB1_ECOLX: Protein predicted: Swiss-Prot protein existence level 4. From Escherichia coli.
   3171..3462    -  CDS            TcR (fragment): tetracycline efflux protein; tet; confers resistance to tetracycline
   3477..3498    -  protein_bind   CAP binding site: CAP binding activates transcription in the presence of cAMP. E. coli catabolite activator protein
   3511..4593    -  CDS            lacI: lac repressor; lacI; The lac repressor binds to the lac operator to inhibit transcription in E. coli. This inhibition can be relieved by adding lactose or isopropyl-β-D-thiogalactopyranoside (IPTG).
   4594..4671    -  promoter       lacI promoter: lacI
   4679..4958    -  CDS            TcR (fragment): tetracycline efflux protein; tet; confers resistance to tetracycline
   4980..4998    +  promoter       T7 promoter: promoter for bacteriophage T7 RNA polymerase
   4999..5023    +  protein_bind   lac operator: The lac repressor binds to the lac operator to inhibit transcription in E. coli. This inhibition can be relieved by adding lactose or isopropyl-β-D-thiogalactopyranoside (IPTG). lac repressor encoded by lacI
   5038..5060    +  RBS            RBS: efficient ribosome binding site from bacteriophage T7 gene 10 (Olins and Rangwala, 1989)
   5079..5095    +  CDS            capTEV™ (fragment): composite tag for in vivo biotinylation, TEV protease cleavage, and 6xHis tagging
   5112..5405    +  CDS            SMT3: SMT3_YEAST - Experimental evidence at protein level: Swiss-Prot protein existence level 1. Not known; suppressor of MIF2 mutations. From Saccharomyces cerevisiae (strain ATCC 204508 / S288c) (Baker's yeast).
   5583..5600    +  CDS            9xHis (fragment): 9xHis affinity tag
   5610..5659    +  CDS            SET1 (fragment): solubility-enhancement tag derived from T7 phage gene 10B
   5667..5714    +  terminator     T7 terminator: transcription terminator for bacteriophage T7 RNA polymerase
>Addgene plasmid #209115 | pET28a(+)-SUMO-A' | addgene full sequence | sequence record 417094 | Addgene NGS Result
TGGCGAATGGG
[124 nt withheld, positions 12-135]
C
[91 nt withheld, positions 137-227]
A
[49 nt withheld, positions 229-277]
CCTTTGACGTTGGAGTCCACGTTCTTT
[37 nt withheld, positions 305-341]
ACCCTATCTCGGTCTATTCTTTTGATTTATAAGGGATTTTGCCGATTTCGGCCTATTGGTTAAAAAATGA
GCTGATTTAACAAAAATTTAACGCGAATTTTAACAAAATATTAACGCTTACAATTTAGGTGGCACTTTTC
GGGGAAATGTGCGCGGAACCCCTATTTGTTTATTTTTCTAAATACATTCAAATATGTATCCGCTCATGAA
TTAATTCTTAGAAAAACTCATCGAGCATCAAATGAAACTGCAATTTATTCATATCAGGATTATCAATACC
ATATTTTTGAAAAAGCCGTTTCTGTAATGAAGGAGAAAACTCACCGAGGCAGTTCCATAGGATGGCAAGA
TCCTGGTATCGGTCTGCGATTCCGACTCGTCCAACATCAATACAACCTATTAATTTCCCCTCGTCAAAAA
TAAGGTTATCAAGTGAGAAATCACCATGAGTGACGACTGAATCCGGTGAGAATGGCAAAAGTTTATGCAT
TTCTTTCCAGACTTGTTCAACAGGCCAGCCATTACGCTCGTCATCAAAATCACTCGCATCAACCAAACCG
TTATTCATTCGTGATTGCGCCTGAGCGAGACGAAATACGCGATCGCTGTTAAAAGGACAATTACAAACAG
GAATCGAATGCAACCGGCGCAGGAACACTGCCAGCGCATCAACAATATTTTCACCTGAATCAGGATATTC
TTCTAATACCTGGAATGCTGTTTTCCCGGGGATCGCAGTGGTGAGTAACCATGCATCATCAGGAGTACGG
ATAAAATGCTTGATGGTCGGAAGAGGCATAAATTCCGTCAGCCAGTTTAGTCTGACCATCTCATCTGTAA
CATCATTGGCAACGCTACCTTTGCCATGTTTCAGAAACAACTCTGGCGCATCGGGCTTCCCATACAATCG
ATAGATTGTCGCACCTGATTGCCCGACATTATCGCGAGCCCATTTATACCCATATAAATCAGCATCCATG
TTGGAATTTAATCGCGGCCTAGAGCAAGACGTTTCCCGTTGAATATGGCTCATAACACCCCTTGTATTAC
TGTTTATGTAAGCAGACAGTTTTATTGTTCATGACCAAAATCCCTTAACGTGAGTTTTCGTTCCACTGAG
CGTCAGACCCCGTAGAAAAGATCAAAGGATCTTCTTGAGATCCTTTTTTTCTGCGCGTAATCTGCTGCTT
GCAAACAAAAAAACCACCGCTACCAGCGGTGGTTTGTTTGCCGGATCAAGAGCTACCAACTCTTTTTCCG
AAGGTAACTGGCTTCAGCAGAGCGCAGATACCAAATACTGTCCTTCTAGTGTAGCCGTAGTTAGGCCACC
ACTTCAAGAACTCTGTAGCACCGCCTACATACCTCGCTCTGCTAATCCTGTTACCAGTGGCTGCTGCCAG
TGGCGATAAGTCGTGTCTTACCGGGTTGGACTCAAGACGATAGTTACCGGATAAGGCGCAGCGGTCGGGC
TGAACGGGGGGTTCGTGCACACAGCCCAGCTTGGAGCGAACGACCTACACCGAACTGAGATACCTACAGC
GTGAGCTATGAGAAAGCGCCACGCTTCCCGAAGGGAGAAAGGCGGACAGGTATCCGGTAAGCGGCAGGGT
CGGAACAGGAGAGCGCACGAGGGAGCTTCCAGGGGGAAACGCCTGGTATCTTTATAGTCCTGTCGGGTTT
CGCCACCTCTGACTTGAGCGTCGATTTTTGTGATGCTCGTCAGGGGGGCGGAGCCTATGGAAAAACGCCA
GCAACGCGGCCTTTTTACGGTTCCTGGCCTTTTGCTGGCCTTTTGCTCACATGTTCTTTCCTGCGTTATC
CCCTGATTCTGTGGATAACCGTATTACCGCCTTTGAGTGAGCTGATACCGCTCGCCGCAGCCGAACGACC
GAGCGCAGCGAGTCAGTGAGCGAGGAAGCGGAAGAGCGCCTGATGCGGTATTTTCTCCTTACGCATCTGT
GCGGTATTTCACACCGCAATGGTGCACTCTCAGTACAATCTGCTCTGATGCCGCATAGTTAAGCCAGTAT
ACACTCCGCTATCGCTACGTGACTGGGTCATGGCTGCGCCCCGACACCCGCCAACACCCGCTGACGCGCC
CTGACGGGCTTGTCTGCTCCCGGCATCCGCTTACAGACAAGCTGTGACCGTCTCCGGGAGCTGCATGTGT
CAGAGGTTTTCACCGTCATCACCGAAACGCGCGAGGCAGCTGCGGTAAAGCTCATCAGCGTGGTCGTGAA
GCGATTCACAGATGTCTGCCTGTTCATCCGCGTCCAGCTCGTTGAGTTTCTCCAGAAGCGTTAATGTCTG
GCTTCTGATAAAGCGGGCCATGTTAAGGGCGGTTTTTTCCTGTTTGGTCACTGATGCCTCCGTGTAAGGG
GGATTTCTGTTCATGGGGGTAATGATACCGATGAAACGAGAGAGGATGCTCACGATACGGGTTACTGATG
ATGAACATGCCCGGTTACTGGAACGTTGTGAGGGTAAACAACTGGCGGTATGGATGCGGCGGGACCAGAG
AAAAATCACTCAGGGTCAATGCCAGCGCTTCGTTAATACAGATGTAGGTGTTCCACAGGGTAGCCAGCAG
CATCCTGCGATGCAGATCCGGAACATAATGGTGCAGGGCGCTGACTTCCGCGTTTCCAGACTTTACGAAA
CACGGAAACCGAAGACCATTCATGTTGTTGCTCAGGTCGCAGACGTTTTGCAGCAGCAGTCGCTTCACGT
TCGCTCGCGTATCGGTGATTCATTCTGCTAACCAGTAAGGCAACCCCGCCAGCCTAGCCGGGTCCTCAAC
GACAGGAGCACGATCATGCGCACCCGTGGGGCCGCCATGCCGGCGATAATGGCCTGCTTCTCGCCGAAAC
GTTTGGTGGCGGGACCAGTGACGAAGGCTTGAGCGAGGGCGTGCAAGATTCCGAATACCGCAAGCGACAG
GCCGATCATCGTCGCGCTCCAGCGAAAGCGGTCCTCGCCGAAAATGACCCAGAGCGCTGCCGGCACCTGT
CCTACGAGTTGCATGATAAAGAAGACAGTCATAAGTGCGGCGACGATAGTCATGCCCCGCGCCCACCGGA
AGGAGCTGACTGGGTTGAAGGCTCTCAAGGGCATCGGTCGAGATCCCGGTGCCTAATGAGTGAGCTAACT
TACATTAATTGCGTTGCGCTCACTGCCCGCTTTCCAGTCGGGAAACCTGTCGTGCCAGCTGCATTAATGA
ATCGGCCAACGCGCGGGGAGAGGCGGTTTGCGTATTGGGCGCCAGGGTGGTTTTTCTTTTCACCAGTGAG
ACGGGCAACAGCTGATTGCCCTTCACCGCCTGGCCCTGAGAGAGTTGCAGCAAGCGGTCCACGCTGGTTT
GCCCCAGCAGGCGAAAATCCTGTTTGATGGTGGTTAACGGCGGGATATAACATGAGCTGTCTTCGGTATC
GTCGTATCCCACTACCGAGATATCCGCACCAACGCGCAGCCCGGACTCGGTAATGGCGCGCATTGCGCCC
AGCGCCATCTGATCGTTGGCAACCAGCATCGCAGTGGGAACGATGCCCTCATTCAGCATTTGCATGGTTT
GTTGAAAACCGGACATGGCACTCCAGTCGCCTTCCCGTTCCGCTATCGGCTGAATTTGATTGCGAGTGAG
ATATTTATGCCAGCCAGCCAGACGCAGACGCGCCGAGACAGAACTTAATGGGCCCGCTAACAGCGCGATT
TGCTGGTGACCCAATGCGACCAGATGCTCCACGCCCAGTCGCGTACCGTCTTCATGGGAGAAAATAATAC
TGTTGATGGGTGTCTGGTCAGAGACATCAAGAAATAACGCCGGAACATTAGTGCAGGCAGCTTCCACAGC
AATGGCATCCTGGTCATCCAGCGGATAGTTAATGATCAGCCCACTGACGCGTTGCGCGAGAAGATTGTGC
ACCGCCGCTTTACAGGCTTCGACGCCGCTTCGTTCTACCATCGACACCACCACGCTGGCACCCAGTTGAT
CGGCGCGAGATTTAATCGCCGCGACAATTTGCGACGGCGCGTGCAGGGCCAGACTGGAGGTGGCAACGCC
AATCAGCAACGACTGTTTGCCCGCCAGTTGTTGTGCCACGCGGTTGGGAATGTAATTCAGCTCCGCCATC
GCCGCTTCCACTTTTTCCCGCGTTTTCGCAGAAACGTGGCTGGCCTGGTTCACCACGCGGGAAACGGTCT
GATAAGAGACACCGGCATACTCTGCGACATCGTATAACGTTACTGGTTTCACATTCACCACCCTGAATTG
ACTCTCTTCCGGGCGCTATCATGCCATACCGCGAAAGGTTTTGCGCCATTCGATGGTGTCCGGGATCTCG
ACGCTCTCCCTTATGCGACTCCTGCATTAGGAAGCAGCCCAGTAGTAGGTTGAGGCCGTTGAGCACCGCC
GCCGCAAGGAATGGTGCATGCAAGGAGATGGCGCCCAACAGTCCCCCGGCCACGGGGCCTGCCACCATAC
CCACGCCGAAACAAGCGCTCATGAGCCCGAAGTGGCGAGCCCGATCTTCCCCATCGGTGATGTCGGCGAT
ATAGGCGCCAGCAACCGCACCTGTGGCGCCGGTGATGCCGGCCACGATGCGTCCGGCGTAGAGGATCGAG
ATCTCGATCCCGCGAAATTAATACGACTCACTATAGGGGAATTGTGAGCGGATAACAATTCCCCTCTAGA
AATAATTTTGTTTAACTTTAAGAAGGAGATATACCATGGGCAGCAGTCATCATCATCATCATCACAGCAG
CGGCGGTGGTAGCGATAGCGAAGTCAATCAAGAAGCGAAACCGGAAGTCGAACCGGAAGTCAAACCGGAA
ACGCACATCAACCTGAAAGTTAGTGATGGCAGCTCTGAAATTTTCTTTAAAATTAAGAAAACCACGCCGC
TGCGTCGCCTGATGGAAGCGTTTGCCAAACGCCAGGGCAAAGAAATGGATAGCCTGCGCTTCCTGTATGA
CGGTATTCGTATCCAGGCGGATCAAGCCCCGGAAGATCTGGACATGGAAGATAACGACATTATCGAAGCG
CATCGCGAACAGATTGGCGGCAGTGGTTCATGTAGCGGTAGTGGATCCTCTCCGGAAGACAAAATTGCGC
AGTTGAAACAAAAAATTCAGGCGCTCAAGCAAGAAAATCAACAGTTGGAGGAGGAGAATGCAGCCCTGGA
GTATGGTGGAAGTTGGTCCCATCCGCAGTTCGAGAAATAAAAGCTTGCGGCCGCACTCGAGCACCACCAC
CACCACCACTGAGATCCGGCTGCTAACAAAGCCCGAAAGGAAGCTGAGTTGGCTGCTGCCACCGCTGAGC
AATAACTAGCATAACCCCTTGGGGCCTCTAAACGGGTCTTGAGGGGTTTTTTGCTGAAAGGAGGAACTAT
ATCCGGAT
